Addgene plasmid #201620: LENTICRISPR-SNRNP70_sgRNA1
Purpose: CRISPR/Cas9-mediated gene knock-out
Depositing lab: Alexis Jourdain & Vamsi Mootha. Depositing organization: Broad Institute. Publication: Loss of LUC7L2 and U1 snRNP subunits shifts energy metabolism from glycolysis to OXPHOS. Jourdain AA, Begg BE, Mick E, Shah H, Calvo SE, Skinner OS, Sharma R, Blue SM, Yeo GW, Burge CB, Mootha VK. Mol Cell. 2021 May 6;81(9):1905-1919.e12. doi: 10.1016/j.molcel.2021.02.033. Epub 2021 Apr 13. PubMed 33852893.
Backbone
  Vector backbone: lentiCRISPR v2
  Backbone manufacturer: Feng Zhang, Addgene #52961
  Vector type: Lentiviral, CRISPR
  Selectable markers: Puromycin
Growth in bacteria
  Bacterial resistance: Ampicillin, 100 μg/mL
  Growth temperature: 37°C
  Growth strain: NEB Stable
  Copy number: High Copy
Gene/Insert
  Gene/Insert name: SNRNP70
  gRNA/shRNA sequence: GTTACCTCTCATCGTAGCGGG
  Species: H. sapiens (human)
  Entrez Gene: SNRNP70 (a.k.a. RNPU1Z, RPU1, SNRP70, Snp1, U1-70K, U170K, U1AP, U1RNP)
  Cloning method: Restriction Enzyme; 5′ cloning site BsmBI (unknown if destroyed); 3′ cloning site BsmBI (unknown if destroyed)
Terms and licenses: Academic/Nonprofit Terms; Industry Terms: Not Available to Industry
How to cite: LENTICRISPR-SNRNP70_sgRNA1 was a gift from Alexis Jourdain & Vamsi Mootha (Addgene plasmid # 201620 ; http://n2t.net/addgene:201620 ; RRID:Addgene_201620)
