[The description below was written by a language model from this plasmid's Addgene catalogue record and pLannotate feature annotations shown in this document.]
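Description:
LENTICRISPR-SNRNP70_sgRNA1 is an all-in-one lentiviral CRISPR/Cas9 knock-out plasmid built on the lentiCRISPR v2 backbone, carrying a single guide RNA directed against human SNRNP70, which encodes the U1-70K subunit of the U1 snRNP. The guide was inserted by restriction cloning at the backbone's BsmBI sites, placing it between a human U6 RNA polymerase III promoter and the Streptococcus pyogenes gRNA scaffold. Immediately downstream, an EF-1α core promoter drives S. pyogenes Cas9, followed by a puromycin N-acetyltransferase coding region, so transduced mammalian cells that express the nuclease can be selected with puromycin. A WPRE follows this cassette to enhance transcript expression.

The payload sits within an HIV-1-derived transfer vector. A CMV enhancer/promoter fused to a truncated 5' LTR drives production of the viral genomic RNA in packaging cells. The Ψ packaging signal with a gag fragment, the RRE and the cPPT/CTS support encapsidation, Rev-dependent nuclear export and efficient transduction. The ΔU3 3' LTR makes the integrated provirus self-inactivating. Outside the viral region, the annotated 13,013 nt sequence shows a bGH poly(A) signal, an f1 origin and an SV40/EM7-driven BleoR cassette with an SV40 poly(A) signal. It also carries a high-copy ColE1/pUC-type origin and AmpR for propagation under ampicillin selection in E. coli; the record lists a recombination-tolerant strain as the growth host, as is common for LTR-containing plasmids.

The stated purpose is CRISPR/Cas9-mediated gene knock-out. The associated publication used the construct to study how loss of LUC7L2 and U1 snRNP subunits shifts cellular energy metabolism from glycolysis toward oxidative phosphorylation.
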