Features (pLannotate 1.2.2; 33 found; start..end, strand, type, name):
    217..397     +  LTR            5' LTR (truncated): truncated 5' long terminal repeat (LTR) from HIV-1
    444..569     +  misc_feature   HIV-1 Ψ: packaging signal of human immunodeficiency virus type 1
    553..916     +  CDS            HIV-1 gag (fragment): gag protein from human immunodeficiency virus 1; gag
   1062..1295    +  misc_feature   RRE: The Rev response element (RRE) of HIV-1 allows for Rev-dependent mRNA export from the nucleus to the cytoplasm.
   1672..1772    +  CDS            Rev (fragment): human immunodeficiency virus 1 (HIV-1) Rev protein; rev; enhances nuclear export of unspliced and incompletely spliced viral mRNAs
   1822..1939    +  misc_feature   cPPT/CTS: central polypurine tract and central termination sequence of HIV-1
   1990..2230    +  promoter       U6 promoter: RNA polymerase III promoter for human U6 snRNA
   2260..2335    +  misc_RNA       gRNA scaffold: guide RNA scaffold for the Streptococcus pyogenes CRISPR/Cas9 system
   2353..2371    +  CDS            small t antigen (fragment): SV40 (simian virus 40) small t antigen
   2397..2608    +  promoter       EF-1α core promoter: core promoter for human elongation factor EF-1α
   2633..6736    +  CDS            Cas9: Cas9 (Csn1) endonuclease from the Streptococcus pyogenes Type II CRISPR/Cas system generates RNA-guided double strand breaks in DNA
   6874..7471    +  CDS            PuroR (fragment): puromycin N-acetyltransferase; pac from Streptomyces; confers resistance to puromycin
   7487..8075    +  misc_feature   WPRE: woodchuck hepatitis virus posttranscriptional regulatory element
   8126..8145    +  misc_feature   cPPT/CTS (fragment): central polypurine tract and central termination sequence of HIV-1
   8147..8380    +  LTR            3' LTR (ΔU3): self-inactivating 3' long terminal repeat (LTR) from HIV-1
   8412..8636    +  polyA_signal   bGH poly(A) signal: bovine growth hormone polyadenylation signal
   8640..8661    +  promoter       SV40 promoter (fragment): SV40 enhancer and early promoter
   8682..9110    +  rep_origin     f1 ori (sequence partly withheld): f1 bacteriophage origin of replication; arrow indicates direction of (+) strand synthesis
   9124..9453    +  promoter       SV40 promoter: SV40 enhancer and early promoter
   9501..9548    +  promoter       EM7 promoter: synthetic bacterial promoter&nbsp
   9567..9941    +  CDS            BleoR: antibiotic-binding protein; Sh ble from Streptoalloteichus hindustanus; confers resistance to bleomycin, phleomycin, and Zeocin™
   9951..10076   +  CDS            ble (fragment): BLE_KLEPN - Experimental evidence at protein level: Swiss-Prot protein existence level 1. Binding protein with a strong affinity to the bleomycin family of antibiotics. Binds to CL990; an antimitotic-antibiotic compound. From Klebsiella pneumoniae.
  10071..10192   +  polyA_signal   SV40 poly(A) signal: SV40 polyadenylation signal
  10263..10285   -  protein_bind   lac operator (fragment): The lac repressor binds to the lac operator to inhibit transcription in E. coli. This inhibition can be relieved by adding lactose or isopropyl-β-D-thiogalactopyranoside (IPTG). lac repressor encoded by lacI
  10289..10319   -  promoter       lac promoter: promoter for the E. coli lac operon
  10334..10355   -  protein_bind   CAP binding site: CAP binding activates transcription in the presence of cAMP. E. coli catabolite activator protein
  10368..10460   -  CDS            lacI (fragment): lac repressor; lacI; The lac repressor binds to the lac operator to inhibit transcription in E. coli. This inhibition can be relieved by adding lactose or isopropyl-β-D-thiogalactopyranoside (IPTG).
  10643..11231   -  rep_origin     ori: high-copy-number ColE1/pMB1/pBR322/pUC origin of replication
  11402..12262   -  CDS            AmpR: β-lactamase; bla; confers resistance to ampicillin, carbenicillin, and related antibiotics
  12263..12367   -  promoter       AmpR promoter: bla
  12426..12478   -  misc_feature   bom (fragment): basis of mobility region from pBR322
  12633..13012   +  enhancer       CMV enhancer: human cytomegalovirus immediate early enhancer
  13013..199     +  promoter       CMV promoter (across the origin): human cytomegalovirus (CMV) immediate early promoter
>Addgene plasmid #201620 | LENTICRISPR-SNRNP70_sgRNA1 | addgene full sequence | sequence record 396609 | Addgene NGS Result
TGATGCGGTTTTGGCAGTACATCAATGGGCGTGGATAGCGGTTTGACTCACGGGGATTTCCAAGTCTCCA
CCCCATTGACGTCAATGGGAGTTTGTTTTGGCACCAAAATCAACGGGACTTTCCAAAATGTCGTAACAAC
TCCGCCCCATTGACGCAAATGGGCGGTAGGCGTGTACGGTGGGAGGTCTATATAAGCAGCGCGTTTTGCC
TGTACTGGGTCTCTCTGGTTAGACCAGATCTGAGCCTGGGAGCTCTCTGGCTAACTAGGGAACCCACTGC
TTAAGCCTCAATAAAGCTTGCCTTGAGTGCTTCAAGTAGTGTGTGCCCGTCTGTTGTGTGACTCTGGTAA
CTAGAGATCCCTCAGACCCTTTTAGTCAGTGTGGAAAATCTCTAGCAGTGGCGCCCGAACAGGGACTTGA
AAGCGAAAGGGAAACCAGAGGAGCTCTCTCGACGCAGGACTCGGCTTGCTGAAGCGCGCACGGCAAGAGG
CGAGGGGCGGCGACTGGTGAGTACGCCAAAAATTTTGACTAGCGGAGGCTAGAAGGAGAGAGATGGGTGC
GAGAGCGTCAGTATTAAGCGGGGGAGAATTAGATCGCGATGGGAAAAAATTCGGTTAAGGCCAGGGGGAA
AGAAAAAATATAAATTAAAACATATAGTATGGGCAAGCAGGGAGCTAGAACGATTCGCAGTTAATCCTGG
CCTGTTAGAAACATCAGAAGGCTGTAGACAAATACTGGGACAGCTACAACCATCCCTTCAGACAGGATCA
GAAGAACTTAGATCATTATATAATACAGTAGCAACCCTCTATTGTGTGCATCAAAGGATAGAGATAAAAG
ACACCAAGGAAGCTTTAGACAAGATAGAGGAAGAGCAAAACAAAAGTAAGACCACCGCACAGCAAGCGGC
CGCTGATCTTCAGACCTGGAGGAGGAGATATGAGGGACAATTGGAGAAGTGAATTATATAAATATAAAGT
AGTAAAAATTGAACCATTAGGAGTAGCACCCACCAAGGCAAAGAGAAGAGTGGTGCAGAGAGAAAAAAGA
GCAGTGGGAATAGGAGCTTTGTTCCTTGGGTTCTTGGGAGCAGCAGGAAGCACTATGGGCGCAGCGTCAA
TGACGCTGACGGTACAGGCCAGACAATTATTGTCTGGTATAGTGCAGCAGCAGAACAATTTGCTGAGGGC
TATTGAGGCGCAACAGCATCTGTTGCAACTCACAGTCTGGGGCATCAAGCAGCTCCAGGCAAGAATCCTG
GCTGTGGAAAGATACCTAAAGGATCAACAGCTCCTGGGGATTTGGGGTTGCTCTGGAAAACTCATTTGCA
CCACTGCTGTGCCTTGGAATGCTAGTTGGAGTAATAAATCTCTGGAACAGATTTGGAATCACACGACCTG
GATGGAGTGGGACAGAGAAATTAACAATTACACAAGCTTAATACACTCCTTAATTGAAGAATCGCAAAAC
CAGCAAGAAAAGAATGAACAAGAATTATTGGAATTAGATAAATGGGCAAGTTTGTGGAATTGGTTTAACA
TAACAAATTGGCTGTGGTATATAAAATTATTCATAATGATAGTAGGAGGCTTGGTAGGTTTAAGAATAGT
TTTTGCTGTACTTTCTATAGTGAATAGAGTTAGGCAGGGATATTCACCATTATCGTTTCAGACCCACCTC
CCAACCCCGAGGGGACCCGACAGGCCCGAAGGAATAGAAGAAGAAGGTGGAGAGAGAGACAGAGACAGAT
CCATTCGATTAGTGAACGGATCGGCACTGCGTGCGCCAATTCTGCAGACAAATGGCAGTATTCATCCACA
ATTTTAAAAGAAAAGGGGGGATTGGGGGGTACAGTGCAGGGGAAAGAATAGTAGACATAATAGCAACAGA
CATACAAACTAAAGAATTACAAAAACAAATTACAAAAATTCAAAATTTTCGGGTTTATTACAGGGACAGC
AGAGATCCAGTTTGGTTAATTAAGGTACCGAGGGCCTATTTCCCATGATTCCTTCATATTTGCATATACG
ATACAAGGCTGTTAGAGAGATAATTAGAATTAATTTGACTGTAAACACAAAGATATTAGTACAAAATACG
TGACGTAGAAAGTAATAATTTCTTGGGTAGTTTGCAGTTTTAAAATTATGTTTTAAAATGGACTATCATA
TGCTTACCGTAACTTGAAAGTATTTCGATTTCTTGGCTTTATATATCTTGTGGAAAGGACGAAACACCGT
TACCTCTCATCGTAGCGGGGTTTTAGAGCTAGAAATAGCAAGTTAAAATAAGGCTAGTCCGTTATCAACT
TGAAAAAGTGGCACCGAGTCGGTGCTTTTTTGAATTCGCTAGCTAGGTCTTGAAAGGAGTGGGAATTGGC
TCCGGTGCCCGTCAGTGGGCAGAGCGCACATCGCCCACAGTCCCCGAGAAGTTGGGGGGAGGGGTCGGCA
ATTGATCCGGTGCCTAGAGAAGGTGGCGCGGGGTAAACTGGGAAAGTGATGTCGTGTACTGGCTCCGCCT
TTTTCCCGAGGGTGGGGGAGAACCGTATATAAGTGCAGTAGTCGCCGTGAACGTTCTTTTTCGCAACGGG
TTTGCCGCCAGAACACAGGACCGGTTCTAGAGCGCTGCCACCATGGACAAGAAGTACAGCATCGGCCTGG
ACATCGGCACCAACTCTGTGGGCTGGGCCGTGATCACCGACGAGTACAAGGTGCCCAGCAAGAAATTCAA
GGTGCTGGGCAACACCGACCGGCACAGCATCAAGAAGAACCTGATCGGAGCCCTGCTGTTCGACAGCGGC
GAAACAGCCGAGGCCACCCGGCTGAAGAGAACCGCCAGAAGAAGATACACCAGACGGAAGAACCGGATCT
GCTATCTGCAAGAGATCTTCAGCAACGAGATGGCCAAGGTGGACGACAGCTTCTTCCACAGACTGGAAGA
GTCCTTCCTGGTGGAAGAGGATAAGAAGCACGAGCGGCACCCCATCTTCGGCAACATCGTGGACGAGGTG
GCCTACCACGAGAAGTACCCCACCATCTACCACCTGAGAAAGAAACTGGTGGACAGCACCGACAAGGCCG
ACCTGCGGCTGATCTATCTGGCCCTGGCCCACATGATCAAGTTCCGGGGCCACTTCCTGATCGAGGGCGA
CCTGAACCCCGACAACAGCGACGTGGACAAGCTGTTCATCCAGCTGGTGCAGACCTACAACCAGCTGTTC
GAGGAAAACCCCATCAACGCCAGCGGCGTGGACGCCAAGGCCATCCTGTCTGCCAGACTGAGCAAGAGCA
GACGGCTGGAAAATCTGATCGCCCAGCTGCCCGGCGAGAAGAAGAATGGCCTGTTCGGAAACCTGATTGC
CCTGAGCCTGGGCCTGACCCCCAACTTCAAGAGCAACTTCGACCTGGCCGAGGATGCCAAACTGCAGCTG
AGCAAGGACACCTACGACGACGACCTGGACAACCTGCTGGCCCAGATCGGCGACCAGTACGCCGACCTGT
TTCTGGCCGCCAAGAACCTGTCCGACGCCATCCTGCTGAGCGACATCCTGAGAGTGAACACCGAGATCAC
CAAGGCCCCCCTGAGCGCCTCTATGATCAAGAGATACGACGAGCACCACCAGGACCTGACCCTGCTGAAA
GCTCTCGTGCGGCAGCAGCTGCCTGAGAAGTACAAAGAGATTTTCTTCGACCAGAGCAAGAACGGCTACG
CCGGCTACATTGACGGCGGAGCCAGCCAGGAAGAGTTCTACAAGTTCATCAAGCCCATCCTGGAAAAGAT
GGACGGCACCGAGGAACTGCTCGTGAAGCTGAACAGAGAGGACCTGCTGCGGAAGCAGCGGACCTTCGAC
AACGGCAGCATCCCCCACCAGATCCACCTGGGAGAGCTGCACGCCATTCTGCGGCGGCAGGAAGATTTTT
ACCCATTCCTGAAGGACAACCGGGAAAAGATCGAGAAGATCCTGACCTTCCGCATCCCCTACTACGTGGG
CCCTCTGGCCAGGGGAAACAGCAGATTCGCCTGGATGACCAGAAAGAGCGAGGAAACCATCACCCCCTGG
AACTTCGAGGAAGTGGTGGACAAGGGCGCTTCCGCCCAGAGCTTCATCGAGCGGATGACCAACTTCGATA
AGAACCTGCCCAACGAGAAGGTGCTGCCCAAGCACAGCCTGCTGTACGAGTACTTCACCGTGTATAACGA
GCTGACCAAAGTGAAATACGTGACCGAGGGAATGAGAAAGCCCGCCTTCCTGAGCGGCGAGCAGAAAAAG
GCCATCGTGGACCTGCTGTTCAAGACCAACCGGAAAGTGACCGTGAAGCAGCTGAAAGAGGACTACTTCA
AGAAAATCGAGTGCTTCGACTCCGTGGAAATCTCCGGCGTGGAAGATCGGTTCAACGCCTCCCTGGGCAC
ATACCACGATCTGCTGAAAATTATCAAGGACAAGGACTTCCTGGACAATGAGGAAAACGAGGACATTCTG
GAAGATATCGTGCTGACCCTGACACTGTTTGAGGACAGAGAGATGATCGAGGAACGGCTGAAAACCTATG
CCCACCTGTTCGACGACAAAGTGATGAAGCAGCTGAAGCGGCGGAGATACACCGGCTGGGGCAGGCTGAG
CCGGAAGCTGATCAACGGCATCCGGGACAAGCAGTCCGGCAAGACAATCCTGGATTTCCTGAAGTCCGAC
GGCTTCGCCAACAGAAACTTCATGCAGCTGATCCACGACGACAGCCTGACCTTTAAAGAGGACATCCAGA
AAGCCCAGGTGTCCGGCCAGGGCGATAGCCTGCACGAGCACATTGCCAATCTGGCCGGCAGCCCCGCCAT
TAAGAAGGGCATCCTGCAGACAGTGAAGGTGGTGGACGAGCTCGTGAAAGTGATGGGCCGGCACAAGCCC
GAGAACATCGTGATCGAAATGGCCAGAGAGAACCAGACCACCCAGAAGGGACAGAAGAACAGCCGCGAGA
GAATGAAGCGGATCGAAGAGGGCATCAAAGAGCTGGGCAGCCAGATCCTGAAAGAACACCCCGTGGAAAA
CACCCAGCTGCAGAACGAGAAGCTGTACCTGTACTACCTGCAGAATGGGCGGGATATGTACGTGGACCAG
GAACTGGACATCAACCGGCTGTCCGACTACGATGTGGACCATATCGTGCCTCAGAGCTTTCTGAAGGACG
ACTCCATCGACAACAAGGTGCTGACCAGAAGCGACAAGAACCGGGGCAAGAGCGACAACGTGCCCTCCGA
AGAGGTCGTGAAGAAGATGAAGAACTACTGGCGGCAGCTGCTGAACGCCAAGCTGATTACCCAGAGAAAG
TTCGACAATCTGACCAAGGCCGAGAGAGGCGGCCTGAGCGAACTGGATAAGGCCGGCTTCATCAAGAGAC
AGCTGGTGGAAACCCGGCAGATCACAAAGCACGTGGCACAGATCCTGGACTCCCGGATGAACACTAAGTA
CGACGAGAATGACAAGCTGATCCGGGAAGTGAAAGTGATCACCCTGAAGTCCAAGCTGGTGTCCGATTTC
CGGAAGGATTTCCAGTTTTACAAAGTGCGCGAGATCAACAACTACCACCACGCCCACGACGCCTACCTGA
ACGCCGTCGTGGGAACCGCCCTGATCAAAAAGTACCCTAAGCTGGAAAGCGAGTTCGTGTACGGCGACTA
CAAGGTGTACGACGTGCGGAAGATGATCGCCAAGAGCGAGCAGGAAATCGGCAAGGCTACCGCCAAGTAC
TTCTTCTACAGCAACATCATGAACTTTTTCAAGACCGAGATTACCCTGGCCAACGGCGAGATCCGGAAGC
GGCCTCTGATCGAGACAAACGGCGAAACCGGGGAGATCGTGTGGGATAAGGGCCGGGATTTTGCCACCGT
GCGGAAAGTGCTGAGCATGCCCCAAGTGAATATCGTGAAAAAGACCGAGGTGCAGACAGGCGGCTTCAGC
AAAGAGTCTATCCTGCCCAAGAGGAACAGCGATAAGCTGATCGCCAGAAAGAAGGACTGGGACCCTAAGA
AGTACGGCGGCTTCGACAGCCCCACCGTGGCCTATTCTGTGCTGGTGGTGGCCAAAGTGGAAAAGGGCAA
GTCCAAGAAACTGAAGAGTGTGAAAGAGCTGCTGGGGATCACCATCATGGAAAGAAGCAGCTTCGAGAAG
AATCCCATCGACTTTCTGGAAGCCAAGGGCTACAAAGAAGTGAAAAAGGACCTGATCATCAAGCTGCCTA
AGTACTCCCTGTTCGAGCTGGAAAACGGCCGGAAGAGAATGCTGGCCTCTGCCGGCGAACTGCAGAAGGG
AAACGAACTGGCCCTGCCCTCCAAATATGTGAACTTCCTGTACCTGGCCAGCCACTATGAGAAGCTGAAG
GGCTCCCCCGAGGATAATGAGCAGAAACAGCTGTTTGTGGAACAGCACAAGCACTACCTGGACGAGATCA
TCGAGCAGATCAGCGAGTTCTCCAAGAGAGTGATCCTGGCCGACGCTAATCTGGACAAAGTGCTGTCCGC
CTACAACAAGCACCGGGATAAGCCCATCAGAGAGCAGGCCGAGAATATCATCCACCTGTTTACCCTGACC
AATCTGGGAGCCCCTGCCGCCTTCAAGTACTTTGACACCACCATCGACCGGAAGAGGTACACCAGCACCA
AAGAGGTGCTGGACGCCACCCTGATCCACCAGAGCATCACCGGCCTGTACGAGACACGGATCGACCTGTC
TCAGCTGGGAGGCGACAAGCGACCTGCCGCCACAAAGAAGGCTGGACAGGCTAAGAAGAAGAAAGATTAC
AAAGACGATGACGATAAGGGATCCGGCGCAACAAACTTCTCTCTGCTGAAACAAGCCGGAGATGTCGAAG
AGAATCCTGGACCGACCGAGTACAAGCCCACGGTGCGCCTCGCCACCCGCGACGACGTCCCCAGGGCCGT
ACGCACCCTCGCCGCCGCGTTCGCCGACTACCCCGCCACGCGCCACACCGTCGATCCGGACCGCCACATC
GAGCGGGTCACCGAGCTGCAAGAACTCTTCCTCACGCGCGTCGGGCTCGACATCGGCAAGGTGTGGGTCG
CGGACGACGGCGCCGCGGTGGCGGTCTGGACCACGCCGGAGAGCGTCGAAGCGGGGGCGGTGTTCGCCGA
GATCGGCCCGCGCATGGCCGAGTTGAGCGGTTCCCGGCTGGCCGCGCAGCAACAGATGGAAGGCCTCCTG
GCGCCGCACCGGCCCAAGGAGCCCGCGTGGTTCCTGGCCACCGTCGGAGTCTCGCCCGACCACCAGGGCA
AGGGTCTGGGCAGCGCCGTCGTGCTCCCCGGAGTGGAGGCGGCCGAGCGCGCCGGGGTGCCCGCCTTCCT
GGAGACCTCCGCGCCCCGCAACCTCCCCTTCTACGAGCGGCTCGGCTTCACCGTCACCGCCGACGTCGAG
GTGCCCGAAGGACCGCGCACCTGGTGCATGACCCGCAAGCCCGGTGCCTGAACGCGTTAAGTCGACAATC
AACCTCTGGATTACAAAATTTGTGAAAGATTGACTGGTATTCTTAACTATGTTGCTCCTTTTACGCTATG
TGGATACGCTGCTTTAATGCCTTTGTATCATGCTATTGCTTCCCGTATGGCTTTCATTTTCTCCTCCTTG
TATAAATCCTGGTTGCTGTCTCTTTATGAGGAGTTGTGGCCCGTTGTCAGGCAACGTGGCGTGGTGTGCA
CTGTGTTTGCTGACGCAACCCCCACTGGTTGGGGCATTGCCACCACCTGTCAGCTCCTTTCCGGGACTTT
CGCTTTCCCCCTCCCTATTGCCACGGCGGAACTCATCGCCGCCTGCCTTGCCCGCTGCTGGACAGGGGCT
CGGCTGTTGGGCACTGACAATTCCGTGGTGTTGTCGGGGAAATCATCGTCCTTTCCTTGGCTGCTCGCCT
GTGTTGCCACCTGGATTCTGCGCGGGACGTCCTTCTGCTACGTCCCTTCGGCCCTCAATCCAGCGGACCT
TCCTTCCCGCGGCCTGCTGCCGGCTCTGCGGCCTCTTCCGCGTCTTCGCCTTCGCCCTCAGACGAGTCGG
ATCTCCCTTTGGGCCGCCTCCCCGCGTCGACTTTAAGACCAATGACTTACAAGGCAGCTGTAGATCTTAG
CCACTTTTTAAAAGAAAAGGGGGGACTGGAAGGGCTAATTCACTCCCAACGAAGACAAGATCTGCTTTTT
GCTTGTACTGGGTCTCTCTGGTTAGACCAGATCTGAGCCTGGGAGCTCTCTGGCTAACTAGGGAACCCAC
TGCTTAAGCCTCAATAAAGCTTGCCTTGAGTGCTTCAAGTAGTGTGTGCCCGTCTGTTGTGTGACTCTGG
TAACTAGAGATCCCTCAGACCCTTTTAGTCAGTGTGGAAAATCTCTAGCAGGGCCCGTTTAAACCCGCTG
ATCAGCCTCGACTGTGCCTTCTAGTTGCCAGCCATCTGTTGTTTGCCCCTCCCCCGTGCCTTCCTTGACC
CTGGAAGGTGCCACTCCCACTGTCCTTTCCTAATAAAATGAGGAAATTGCATCGCATTGTCTGAGTAGGT
GTCATTCTATTCTGGGGGGTGGGGTGGGGCAGGACAGCAAGGGGGAGGATTGGGAAGACAATAGCAGGCA
TGCTGGGGATGCGGTGGGCTCTATGGCTTCTGAGGCGGAAAGAACCAGCTGGGGCTCTAGGGGGTATCCC
C
[124 nt withheld, positions 8682-8805]
C
[91 nt withheld, positions 8807-8897]
A
[49 nt withheld, positions 8899-8947]
CCTTTGACGTTGGAGTCCACGTTCTTT
[37 nt withheld, positions 8975-9011]
ACCCTATCTCGGTCTATTCTTTTGATTTATAAGGGATTTTGCCGATTTCGGCCTATTGGTTAAAAAATGA
GCTGATTTAACAAAAATTTAACGCGAATTAATTCTGTGGAATGTGTGTCAGTTAGGGTGTGGAAAGTCCC
CAGGCTCCCCAGCAGGCAGAAGTATGCAAAGCATGCATCTCAATTAGTCAGCAACCAGGTGTGGAAAGTC
CCCAGGCTCCCCAGCAGGCAGAAGTATGCAAAGCATGCATCTCAATTAGTCAGCAACCATAGTCCCGCCC
CTAACTCCGCCCATCCCGCCCCTAACTCCGCCCAGTTCCGCCCATTCTCCGCCCCATGGCTGACTAATTT
TTTTTATTTATGCAGAGGCCGAGGCCGCCTCTGCCTCTGAGCTATTCCAGAAGTAGTGAGGAGGCTTTTT
TGGAGGCCTAGGCTTTTGCAAAAAGCTCCCGGGAGCTTGTATATCCATTTTCGGATCTGATCAGCACGTG
TTGACAATTAATCATCGGCATAGTATATCGGCATAGTATAATACGACAAGGTGAGGAACTAAACCATGGC
CAAGTTGACCAGTGCCGTTCCGGTGCTCACCGCGCGCGACGTCGCCGGAGCGGTCGAGTTCTGGACCGAC
CGGCTCGGGTTCTCCCGGGACTTCGTGGAGGACGACTTCGCCGGTGTGGTCCGGGACGACGTGACCCTGT
TCATCAGCGCGGTCCAGGACCAGGTGGTGCCGGACAACACCCTGGCCTGGGTGTGGGTGCGCGGCCTGGA
CGAGCTGTACGCCGAGTGGTCGGAGGTCGTGTCCACGAACTTCCGGGACGCCTCCGGGCCGGCCATGACC
GAGATCGGCGAGCAGCCGTGGGGGCGGGAGTTCGCCCTGCGCGACCCGGCCGGCAACTGCGTGCACTTCG
TGGCCGAGGAGCAGGACTGACACGTGCTACGAGATTTCGATTCCACCGCCGCCTTCTATGAAAGGTTGGG
CTTCGGAATCGTTTTCCGGGACGCCGGCTGGATGATCCTCCAGCGCGGGGATCTCATGCTGGAGTTCTTC
GCCCACCCCAACTTGTTTATTGCAGCTTATAATGGTTACAAATAAAGCAATAGCATCACAAATTTCACAA
ATAAAGCATTTTTTTCACTGCATTCTAGTTGTGGTTTGTCCAAACTCATCAATGTATCTTATCATGTCTG
TATACCGTCGACCTCTAGCTAGAGCTTGGCGTAATCATGGTCATAGCTGTTTCCTGTGTGAAATTGTTAT
CCGCTCACAATTCCACACAACATACGAGCCGGAAGCATAAAGTGTAAAGCCTGGGGTGCCTAATGAGTGA
GCTAACTCACATTAATTGCGTTGCGCTCACTGCCCGCTTTCCAGTCGGGAAACCTGTCGTGCCAGCTGCA
TTAATGAATCGGCCAACGCGCGGGGAGAGGCGGTTTGCGTATTGGGCGCTCTTCCGCTTCCTCGCTCACT
GACTCGCTGCGCTCGGTCGTTCGGCTGCGGCGAGCGGTATCAGCTCACTCAAAGGCGGTAATACGGTTAT
CCACAGAATCAGGGGATAACGCAGGAAAGAACATGTGAGCAAAAGGCCAGCAAAAGGCCAGGAACCGTAA
AAAGGCCGCGTTGCTGGCGTTTTTCCATAGGCTCCGCCCCCCTGACGAGCATCACAAAAATCGACGCTCA
AGTCAGAGGTGGCGAAACCCGACAGGACTATAAAGATACCAGGCGTTTCCCCCTGGAAGCTCCCTCGTGC
GCTCTCCTGTTCCGACCCTGCCGCTTACCGGATACCTGTCCGCCTTTCTCCCTTCGGGAAGCGTGGCGCT
TTCTCATAGCTCACGCTGTAGGTATCTCAGTTCGGTGTAGGTCGTTCGCTCCAAGCTGGGCTGTGTGCAC
GAACCCCCCGTTCAGCCCGACCGCTGCGCCTTATCCGGTAACTATCGTCTTGAGTCCAACCCGGTAAGAC
ACGACTTATCGCCACTGGCAGCAGCCACTGGTAACAGGATTAGCAGAGCGAGGTATGTAGGCGGTGCTAC
AGAGTTCTTGAAGTGGTGGCCTAACTACGGCTACACTAGAAGAACAGTATTTGGTATCTGCGCTCTGCTG
AAGCCAGTTACCTTCGGAAAAAGAGTTGGTAGCTCTTGATCCGGCAAACAAACCACCGCTGGTAGCGGTG
GTTTTTTTGTTTGCAAGCAGCAGATTACGCGCAGAAAAAAAGGATCTCAAGAAGATCCTTTGATCTTTTC
TACGGGGTCTGACGCTCAGTGGAACGAAAACTCACGTTAAGGGATTTTGGTCATGAGATTATCAAAAAGG
ATCTTCACCTAGATCCTTTTAAATTAAAAATGAAGTTTTAAATCAATCTAAAGTATATATGAGTAAACTT
GGTCTGACAGTTACCAATGCTTAATCAGTGAGGCACCTATCTCAGCGATCTGTCTATTTCGTTCATCCAT
AGTTGCCTGACTCCCCGTCGTGTAGATAACTACGATACGGGAGGGCTTACCATCTGGCCCCAGTGCTGCA
ATGATACCGCGAGACCCACGCTCACCGGCTCCAGATTTATCAGCAATAAACCAGCCAGCCGGAAGGGCCG
AGCGCAGAAGTGGTCCTGCAACTTTATCCGCCTCCATCCAGTCTATTAATTGTTGCCGGGAAGCTAGAGT
AAGTAGTTCGCCAGTTAATAGTTTGCGCAACGTTGTTGCCATTGCTACAGGCATCGTGGTGTCACGCTCG
TCGTTTGGTATGGCTTCATTCAGCTCCGGTTCCCAACGATCAAGGCGAGTTACATGATCCCCCATGTTGT
GCAAAAAAGCGGTTAGCTCCTTCGGTCCTCCGATCGTTGTCAGAAGTAAGTTGGCCGCAGTGTTATCACT
CATGGTTATGGCAGCACTGCATAATTCTCTTACTGTCATGCCATCCGTAAGATGCTTTTCTGTGACTGGT
GAGTACTCAACCAAGTCATTCTGAGAATAGTGTATGCGGCGACCGAGTTGCTCTTGCCCGGCGTCAATAC
GGGATAATACCGCGCCACATAGCAGAACTTTAAAAGTGCTCATCATTGGAAAACGTTCTTCGGGGCGAAA
ACTCTCAAGGATCTTACCGCTGTTGAGATCCAGTTCGATGTAACCCACTCGTGCACCCAACTGATCTTCA
GCATCTTTTACTTTCACCAGCGTTTCTGGGTGAGCAAAAACAGGAAGGCAAAATGCCGCAAAAAAGGGAA
TAAGGGCGACACGGAAATGTTGAATACTCATACTCTTCCTTTTTCAATATTATTGAAGCATTTATCAGGG
TTATTGTCTCATGAGCGGATACATATTTGAATGTATTTAGAAAAATAAACAAATAGGGGTTCCGCGCACA
TTTCCCCGAAAAGTGCCACCTGACGTCGACGGATCGGGAGATCTCCCGATCCCCTATGGTGCACTCTCAG
TACAATCTGCTCTGATGCCGCATAGTTAAGCCAGTATCTGCTCCCTGCTTGTGTGTTGGAGGTCGCTGAG
TAGTGCGCGAGCAAAATTTAAGCTACAACAAGGCAAGGCTTGACCGACAATTGCATGAAGAATCTGCTTA
GGGTTAGGCGTTTTGCGCTGCTTCGCGATGTACGGGCCAGATATACGCGTTGACATTGATTATTGACTAG
TTATTAATAGTAATCAATTACGGGGTCATTAGTTCATAGCCCATATATGGAGTTCCGCGTTACATAACTT
ACGGTAAATGGCCCGCCTGGCTGACCGCCCAACGACCCCCGCCCATTGACGTCAATAATGACGTATGTTC
CCATAGTAACGCCAATAGGGACTTTCCATTGACGTCAATGGGTGGAGTATTTACGGTAAACTGCCCACTT
GGCAGTACATCAAGTGTATCATATGCCAAGTACGCCCCCTATTGACGTCAATGACGGTAAATGGCCCGCC
TGGCATTATGCCCAGTACATGACCTTATGGGACTTTCCTACTTGGCAGTACATCTACGTATTAGTCATCG
CTATTACCATGG
